>Addgene plasmid #61383 | pcDNA3-TRAIL-R2 | addgene partial sequence | sequence record 102274 | CMV-F 5'-CGCAAATGGGCGGTAGGCGTG-3'
ACTAGAGAACCCACTGCTTACTGGCTTATCGAAATTAATACGACTCACTATAGGGAGACCCAAGCTTGGT
ACCGAGCTCGGATCCGCCATGGAACAACGGGGACAGAACGCCCCGGCCGCTTCGGGGGCCCGGAAAAGGC
ACGGCCCAGGACCCAGGGAGGCGCGGGGAGCCAGGCCTGGGCCCCGGGTCCCCAAGACCCTTGTGCTCGT
TGTCGCCGCGGTCCTGCTGTTGGTCTCAGCTGAGTCTGCTCTGATCACCCAACAAGACCTAGCTCCCCAG
CAGAGAGCGGCCCCACAACAAAAGAGGTCCAGCCCCTCAGAGGGATTGTGTCCACCTGGACACCATATCT
CAGAAGACGGTAGAGATTGCATCTCCTGCAAATATGGACAGGACTATAGCACTCACTGGAATGACCTCCT
TTTCTGCTTGCGCTGCACCAGGTGTGATTCAGGTGAAGTGGAGCTAAGTCCCTGCACCACGACCAGAAAC
ACAGTGTGTCAGTGCGAAGAAGGCACCTTCCGGGAAGAAGATTCTCCTGAGATGTGCCGGAAGTGCCGCA
CAGGGTGTCCCAGAGGGATGGTCAAGGTCGGTGATTGTACACCCTGGAGTGACATCGAATGTGTCCACAA
AGAATCAGGTACAAAGCACAGTGGGGAAGCCCCAGCTGTGGAGGAGACGGTGACCTCCAGCCCAGGGACT
CCTGCCTCTCCCTGTTCTCTCTCAGGCATCATCATAGGAGTCACAGTTGCAGCCGTAGTCTTGATTGTGG
CTGTGTTTGTTTGCAAGTCTTTACTGTGGAAGAAAGTCCTTCCTTACCTGAAAGGCATCTGCTCAGGTGG
TGGTGGGGACCCTGAGCGTGTGGACAGAAGCTCACAACGACCTGGGGCTGAGGACAATGTCCTCAATGAG
ATCGTGAGTATCTTGCAGC
