>Addgene plasmid #61383 | pcDNA3-TRAIL-R2 | addgene partial sequence | sequence record 102288 | BGH-rev 5'-TAGAAGGCACAGTCGAGG-3'
CTATAGAAAGGGCCCTCTAGATGCATGCTCGAGGGACATGGCAGAGTCTGCATTACCTTCTAGATACATG
AACTTTCCAGAGCTCAACAAGTGGTCCTCAATCTTCTGCTTGGCAAGTCTCTCTCCCAGCGTCTCCAAGG
CATCCAGCAGGGTGTGGACAGAGGCATCTCGCCCGGTTTTGTTGACCCACTTTATCAGCATCGTGTACAA
GGTGTCCCTGTGGCCCGCTGCCTCAGCTTTAGCCACCTTTATCTCATTGTCCATGAGGCCCAACTTCCTC
ATGAGCGGCTCCCAGGAGTCAAAGGGCACCAAGTCTGCAAAGTCATCGAAGCACTGTCTCAGAGTCTCAG
TGGGATCACCTTCATTTGCTGGAACCAGCAGCCTCCTCCTCTGAGACCTTTCAGCTTCTGCCGGTTCCAG
CAGATGCTCTGACTCCCCGGGGGACAACATGTTGACACCTGTTGGCTCTGCTGGCTCCTGGACTTCCATT
TCCTGCTCAGGGACCTGGGTGGGCTGCAAGATACTCACGATCTCATTGAGGACATTGTCCTCAGCCCCAG
GTCGTTGTGAGCTTCTGTCCACACGCTCAGGGTCCCCACCACCACCTGAGCAGATGCCTTTCAGGTAAGG
AAGGACTTTCTTCCACAGTAAAGACTTGCAAACAAACACAGCCACAATCAAGACTACGGCTGCAACTGTG
ACTCCTATGATGATGCCTGAGAGAGAACAGGGAGAGGCAGGAGTCCCTGGGCTGGAGGTCACCGTCTCCT
CCACAGCTGGGGCTTCCCCACTGTGCTTTGTACCTGATTCTTTGTGGACACATTCGATGTCACTCCAGGG
TGTACAATCACCGACCTTGACCATCCCTCTGGGACACCCTGTGCGGCACTTCCGGCACATCTCAGGAGAA
TCTTCTTCCCGGAAGGTGCCTTCTTCGCACTGACACACTGTG
