[The description below was written by a language model from this plasmid's Addgene catalogue record.]
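Description:
pcDNA3-TRAIL-R2 is a mammalian expression plasmid built on the pcDNA3 backbone that carries the human TRAIL receptor 2 coding sequence (gene TNFRSF10B, also known as DR5, KILLER or CD262). The record lists no epitope tag or fusion partner, so the receptor is expressed in untagged form. The plasmid is propagated in E. coli under ampicillin selection; its copy number is recorded as unknown. No feature table accompanies the entry, so the promoter, polyadenylation signal and any mammalian selection marker are not explicitly stated. The standard pcDNA3 backbone normally drives inserts from the CMV immediate-early promoter with a bovine growth hormone polyadenylation signal and includes an SV40-driven neomycin resistance cassette for G418 selection, but these elements are inferred from the backbone name rather than confirmed for this construct. The record also does not say which TNFRSF10B isoform is cloned or which cloning sites were used.

TRAIL-R2 is a death-domain-containing member of the TNF receptor superfamily that transmits an apoptotic signal when bound by the ligand TRAIL. The stated purpose of the plasmid is simply to express this receptor, which fits transfection of mammalian cells for overexpression studies. The associated publication concerns ligand-independent association between TRAIL receptor 4 and TRAIL receptor 2, mediated by the preligand assembly domain, and how this interaction regulates TRAIL-induced apoptosis. This suggests the construct was used to supply receptor for studies of receptor interaction and apoptotic signalling, probably alongside constructs for other TRAIL receptors.
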