Addgene plasmid #61383: pcDNA3-TRAIL-R2
Purpose: Expresses TRAIL receptor 2
Depositing lab: Francis Chan. Depositing organization: University of Massachusetts, Worcester. Publication: Preligand assembly domain-mediated ligand-independent association between TRAIL receptor 4 (TR4) and TR2 regulates TRAIL-induced apoptosis. Clancy L, Mruk K, Archer K, Woelfel M, Mongkolsapaya J, Screaton G, Lenardo MJ, Chan FK. Proc Natl Acad Sci U S A. 2005 Dec 13;102(50):18099-104. Epub 2005 Nov 30. 10.1073/pnas.0507329102 PubMed 16319225.
Backbone
  Vector backbone: pcDNA3
  Vector type: Mammalian Expression
Growth in bacteria
  Bacterial resistance: Ampicillin, 100 μg/mL
  Growth temperature: 37°C
  Growth strain: DH5alpha
  Copy number: Unknown
Gene/Insert
  Gene/Insert name: TRAIL receptor 2
  Species: H. sapiens (human)
  Entrez Gene: TNFRSF10B (a.k.a. CD262, DR5, KILLER, KILLER/DR5, TRAIL-R2, TRAILR2, TRICK2, TRICK2A, TRICK2B, TRICKB, ZTNFR9)
  Tag / fusion protein: none
Terms and licenses: Academic/Nonprofit Terms; Industry Terms: Not Available to Industry
How to cite: pcDNA3-TRAIL-R2 was a gift from Francis Chan (Addgene plasmid # 61383 ; http://n2t.net/addgene:61383 ; RRID:Addgene_61383)
