LOCUS       Exported 6710 bp ds-DNA circular SYN 12-MAY-2021
DEFINITION  Expresses TRAIL receptor 2.
ACCESSION   .
VERSION     .
KEYWORDS    pcDNA3-TRAIL-R2
SOURCE      synthetic DNA construct
  ORGANISM  synthetic DNA construct
REFERENCE   1 (bases 1 to 6710)
  AUTHORS   Clancy L, Mruk K, Archer K, Woelfel M, Mongkolsapaya J, Screaton G,
            Lenardo MJ, Chan FK
  TITLE     Preligand assembly domain-mediated ligand-independent association
            between TRAIL receptor 4 (TR4) and TR2 regulates TRAIL-induced
            apoptosis.
  JOURNAL   Proc Natl Acad Sci U S A. 2005 Dec 13;102(50):18099-104. Epub 2005
            Nov 30.
  PUBMED    16319225
REFERENCE   2 (bases 1 to 6710)
  AUTHORS   .
  TITLE     Direct Submission
  JOURNAL   Exported May 12, 2021 from SnapGene Server 1.1.58
            http://www.snapgene.com
FEATURES             Location/Qualifiers
     source          1..6710
                     /organism="synthetic DNA construct"
                     /mol_type="other DNA"
     enhancer        1..380
                     /label=CMV enhancer
                     /note="human cytomegalovirus immediate early enhancer"
     promoter        381..584
                     /label=CMV promoter
                     /note="human cytomegalovirus (CMV) immediate early
                     promoter"
     primer_bind     535..555
                     /label=CMV-F
                     /note="Human CMV immediate early promoter, forward primer"
     primer_bind     629..648
                     /label=T7
                     /note="T7 promoter, forward primer"
     promoter        629..647
                     /label=T7 promoter
                     /note="promoter for bacteriophage T7 RNA polymerase"
     promoter        complement(2029..2047)
                     /label=SP6 promoter
                     /note="promoter for bacteriophage SP6 RNA polymerase"
     primer_bind     complement(2030..2047)
                     /label=SP6
                     /note="SP6 promoter, forward primer"
     primer_bind     complement(2067..2084)
                     /label=BGH-rev
                     /note="Bovine growth hormone terminator, reverse primer.
                     Also called BGH reverse"
     polyA_signal    2073..2297
                     /label=bGH poly(A) signal
                     /note="bovine growth hormone polyadenylation signal"
     rep_origin      2343..2771
                     /direction=RIGHT
                     /label=f1 ori
                     /note="f1 bacteriophage origin of replication; arrow
                     indicates direction of (+) strand synthesis"
     primer_bind     complement(2430..2449)
                     /label=F1ori-R
                     /note="F1 origin, reverse primer"
     primer_bind     2640..2661
                     /label=F1ori-F
                     /note="F1 origin, forward primer"
     primer_bind     complement(2780..2800)
                     /label=pBABE 3'
                     /note="SV40 enhancer, reverse primer for pBABE vectors"
     promoter        2785..3114
                     /label=SV40 promoter
                     /note="SV40 enhancer and early promoter"
     rep_origin      2965..3100
                     /label=SV40 ori
                     /note="SV40 origin of replication"
     primer_bind     3027..3046
                     /label=SV40pro-F
                     /note="SV40 promoter/origin, forward primer"
     CDS             3181..3975
                     /codon_start=1
                     /gene="aph(3')-II (or nptII)"
                     /product="aminoglycoside phosphotransferase from Tn5"
                     /label=NeoR/KanR
                     /note="confers resistance to neomycin, kanamycin, and G418
                     (Geneticin(R))"
                     /translation="MIEQDGLHAGSPAAWVERLFGYDWAQQTIGCSDAAVFRLSAQGRP
                     VLFVKTDLSGALNELQDEAARLSWLATTGVPCAAVLDVVTEAGRDWLLLGEVPGQDLLS
                     SHLAPAEKVSIMADAMRRLHTLDPATCPFDHQAKHRIERARTRMEAGLVDQDDLDEEHQ
                     GLAPAELFARLKARMPDGEDLVVTHGDACLPNIMVENGRFSGFIDCGRLGVADRYQDIA
                     LATRDIAEELGGEWADRFLVLYGIAAPDSQRIAFYRLLDEFF"
     primer_bind     complement(3235..3254)
                     /label=Neo-R
                     /note="Neomycin resistance gene, reverse primer"
     primer_bind     3845..3864
                     /label=Neo-F
                     /note="Neomycin resistance gene, forward primer"
     polyA_signal    4149..4270
                     /label=SV40 poly(A) signal
                     /note="SV40 polyadenylation signal"
     primer_bind     complement(4186..4205)
                     /label=SV40pA-R
                     /note="SV40 polyA, reverse primer"
     primer_bind     4240..4259
                     /label=EBV-rev
                     /note="SV40 polyA terminator, reverse primer"
     primer_bind     complement(4319..4335)
                     /label=M13 rev
                     /note="common sequencing primer, one of multiple similar
                     variants"
     primer_bind     complement(4319..4335)
                     /label=M13 Reverse
                     /note="In lacZ gene. Also called M13-rev"
     primer_bind     complement(4332..4354)
                     /label=M13/pUC Reverse
                     /note="In lacZ gene"
     protein_bind    4343..4359
                     /label=lac operator
                     /bound_moiety="lac repressor encoded by lacI"
                     /note="The lac repressor binds to the lac operator to
                     inhibit transcription in E. coli. This inhibition can be
                     relieved by adding lactose or
                     isopropyl-beta-D-thiogalactopyranoside (IPTG)."
     promoter        complement(4367..4397)
                     /label=lac promoter
                     /note="promoter for the E. coli lac operon"
     protein_bind    4412..4433
                     /label=CAP binding site
                     /bound_moiety="E. coli catabolite activator protein"
                     /note="CAP binding activates transcription in the presence
                     of cAMP."
     primer_bind     complement(4550..4567)
                     /label=L4440
                     /note="L4440 vector, forward primer"
     rep_origin      complement(4721..5309)
                     /direction=LEFT
                     /label=ori
                     /note="high-copy-number ColE1/pMB1/pBR322/pUC origin of
                     replication"
     primer_bind     complement(4801..4820)
                     /label=pBR322ori-F
                     /note="pBR322 origin, forward primer"
     CDS             complement(5480..6340)
                     /codon_start=1
                     /gene="bla"
                     /product="beta-lactamase"
                     /label=AmpR
                     /note="confers resistance to ampicillin, carbenicillin, and
                     related antibiotics"
                     /translation="MSIQHFRVALIPFFAAFCLPVFAHPETLVKVKDAEDQLGARVGYI
                     ELDLNSGKILESFRPEERFPMMSTFKVLLCGAVLSRIDAGQEQLGRRIHYSQNDLVEYS
                     PVTEKHLTDGMTVRELCSAAITMSDNTAANLLLTTIGGPKELTAFLHNMGDHVTRLDRW
                     EPELNEAIPNDERDTTMPVAMATTLRKLLTGELLTLASRQQLIDWMEADKVAGPLLRSA
                     LPAGWFIADKSGAGERGSRGIIAALGPDGKPSRIVVIYTTGSQATMDERNRQIAEIGAS
                     LIKHW"
     primer_bind     6103..6122
                     /label=Amp-R
                     /note="Ampicillin resistance gene, reverse primer"
     promoter        complement(6341..6445)
                     /gene="bla"
                     /label=AmpR promoter
     primer_bind     complement(6520..6539)
                     /label=pRS-marker
                     /note="pRS vectors, use to sequence yeast selectable
                     marker"
ORIGIN
        1 gacattgatt attgactagt tattaatagt aatcaattac ggggtcatta gttcatagcc
       61 catatatgga gttccgcgtt acataactta cggtaaatgg cccgcctggc tgaccgccca
      121 acgacccccg cccattgacg tcaataatga cgtatgttcc catagtaacg ccaataggga
      181 ctttccattg acgtcaatgg gtggagtatt tacggtaaac tgcccacttg gcagtacatc
      241 aagtgtatca tatgccaagt acgcccccta ttgacgtcaa tgacggtaaa tggcccgcct
      301 ggcattatgc ccagtacatg accttatggg actttcctac ttggcagtac atctacgtat
      361 tagtcatcgc tattaccatg gtgatgcggt tttggcagta catcaatggg cgtggatagc
      421 ggtttgactc acggggattt ccaagtctcc accccattga cgtcaatggg agtttgtttt
      481 ggcaccaaaa tcaacgggac tttccaaaat gtcgtaacaa ctccgcccca ttgacgcaaa
      541 tgggcggtag gcgtgtacgg tgggaggtct atataagcag agctctctgg ctaactagag
      601 aacccactgc ttactggctt atcgaaatta atacgactca ctatagggag acccaagctt
      661 ggtaccgagc tcggatccgc catggaacaa cggggacaga acgccccggc cgcttcgggg
      721 gcccggaaaa ggcacggccc aggacccagg gaggcgcggg gagccaggcc tgggccccgg
      781 gtccccaaga cccttgtgct cgttgtcgcc gcggtcctgc tgttggtctc agctgagtct
      841 gctctgatca cccaacaaga cctagctccc cagcagagag cggccccaca acaaaagagg
      901 tccagcccct cagagggatt gtgtccacct ggacaccata tctcagaaga cggtagagat
      961 tgcatctcct gcaaatatgg acaggactat agcactcact ggaatgacct ccttttctgc
     1021 ttgcgctgca ccaggtgtga ttcaggtgaa gtggagctaa gtccctgcac cacgaccaga
     1081 aacacagtgt gtcagtgcga agaaggcacc ttccgggaag aagattctcc tgagatgtgc
     1141 cggaagtgcc gcacagggtg tcccagaggg atggtcaagg tcggtgattg tacaccctgg
     1201 agtgacatcg aatgtgtcca caaagaatca ggtacaaagc acagtgggga agccccagct
     1261 gtggaggaga cggtgacctc cagcccaggg actcctgcct ctccctgttc tctctcaggc
     1321 atcatcatag gagtcacagt tgcagccgta gtcttgattg tggctgtgtt tgtttgcaag
     1381 tctttactgt ggaagaaagt ccttccttac ctgaaaggca tctgctcagg tggtggtggg
     1441 gaccctgagc gtgtggacag aagctcacaa cgacctgggg ctgaggacaa tgtcctcaat
     1501 gagatcgtga gtatcttgca gcccacccag gtccctgagc aggaaatgga agtccaggag
     1561 ccagcagagc caacaggtgt caacatgttg tcccccgggg agtcagagca tctgctggaa
     1621 ccggcagaag ctgaaaggtc tcagaggagg aggctgctgg ttccagcaaa tgaaggtgat
     1681 cccactgaga ctctgagaca gtgcttcgat gactttgcag acttggtgcc ctttgactcc
     1741 tgggagccgc tcatgaggaa gttgggcctc atggacaatg agataaaggt ggctaaagct
     1801 gaggcagcgg gccacaggga caccttgtac acgatgctga taaagtgggt caacaaaacc
     1861 gggcgagatg cctctgtcca caccctgctg gatgccttgg agacgctggg agagagactt
     1921 gccaagcaga agattgagga ccacttgttg agctctggaa agttcatgta tctagaaggt
     1981 aatgcagact ctgccatgtc cctcgagcat gcatctagag ggccctattc tatagtgtca
     2041 cctaaatgct agagctcgct gatcagcctc gactgtgcct tctagttgcc agccatctgt
     2101 tgtttgcccc tcccccgtgc cttccttgac cctggaaggt gccactccca ctgtcctttc
     2161 ctaataaaat gaggaaattg catcgcattg tctgagtagg tgtcattcta ttctgggggg
     2221 tggggtgggg caggacagca agggggagga ttgggaagac aatagcaggc atgctgggga
     2281 tgcggtgggc tctatggctt ctgaggcgga aagaaccagc tggggctcta gggggtatcc
     2341 ccnnnnnnnn nnnnnnnnnn nnnnnnnnnn nnnnnnnnnn nnnnnnnnnn nnnnnnnnnn
     2401 nnnnnnnnnn nnnnnnnnnn nnnnnnnnnn nnnnnnnnnn nnnnnnnnnn nnnnnnnnnn
     2461 nnnnnncnnn nnnnnnnnnn nnnnnnnnnn nnnnnnnnnn nnnnnnnnnn nnnnnnnnnn
     2521 nnnnnnnnnn nnnnnnnnnn nnnnnnnnnn nnnnnnnnan nnnnnnnnnn nnnnnnnnnn
     2581 nnnnnnnnnn nnnnnnnnnn nnnnnnnncc tttgacgttg gagtccacgt tctttaatag
     2641 tggactcttg ttccaaactg gaacaacact caaccctatc tcggtctatt cttttgattt
     2701 ataagggatt ttgccgattt cggcctattg gttaaaaaat gagctgattt aacaaaaatt
     2761 taacgcgaat taattctgtg gaatgtgtgt cagttagggt gtggaaagtc cccaggctcc
     2821 ccagcaggca gaagtatgca aagcatgcat ctcaattagt cagcaaccag gtgtggaaag
     2881 tccccaggct ccccagcagg cagaagtatg caaagcatgc atctcaatta gtcagcaacc
     2941 atagtcccgc ccctaactcc gcccatcccg cccctaactc cgcccagttc cgcccattct
     3001 ccgccccatg gctgactaat tttttttatt tatgcagagg ccgaggccgc ctctgcctct
     3061 gagctattcc agaagtagtg aggaggcttt tttggaggcc taggcttttg caaaaagctc
     3121 ccgggagctt gtatatccat tttcggatct gatcaagaga caggatgagg atcgtttcgc
     3181 atgattgaac aagatggatt gcacgcaggt tctccggccg cttgggtgga gaggctattc
     3241 ggctatgact gggcacaaca gacaatcggc tgctctgatg ccgccgtgtt ccggctgtca
     3301 gcgcaggggc gcccggttct ttttgtcaag accgacctgt ccggtgccct gaatgaactg
     3361 caggacgagg cagcgcggct atcgtggctg gccacgacgg gcgttccttg cgcagctgtg
     3421 ctcgacgttg tcactgaagc gggaagggac tggctgctat tgggcgaagt gccggggcag
     3481 gatctcctgt catctcacct tgctcctgcc gagaaagtat ccatcatggc tgatgcaatg
     3541 cggcggctgc atacgcttga tccggctacc tgcccattcg accaccaagc gaaacatcgc
     3601 atcgagcgag cacgtactcg gatggaagcc ggtcttgtcg atcaggatga tctggacgaa
     3661 gagcatcagg ggctcgcgcc agccgaactg ttcgccaggc tcaaggcgcg catgcccgac
     3721 ggcgaggatc tcgtcgtgac ccatggcgat gcctgcttgc cgaatatcat ggtggaaaat
     3781 ggccgctttt ctggattcat cgactgtggc cggctgggtg tggcggaccg ctatcaggac
     3841 atagcgttgg ctacccgtga tattgctgaa gagcttggcg gcgaatgggc tgaccgcttc
     3901 ctcgtgcttt acggtatcgc cgctcccgat tcgcagcgca tcgccttcta tcgccttctt
     3961 gacgagttct tctgagcggg actctggggt tcgaaatgac cgaccaagcg acgcccaacc
     4021 tgccatcacg agatttcgat tccaccgccg ccttctatga aaggttgggc ttcggaatcg
     4081 ttttccggga cgccggctgg atgatcctcc agcgcgggga tctcatgctg gagttcttcg
     4141 cccaccccaa cttgtttatt gcagcttata atggttacaa ataaagcaat agcatcacaa
     4201 atttcacaaa taaagcattt ttttcactgc attctagttg tggtttgtcc aaactcatca
     4261 atgtatctta tcatgtctgt ataccgtcga cctctagcta gagcttggcg taatcatggt
     4321 catagctgtt tcctgtgtga aattgttatc cgctcacaat tccacacaac atacgagccg
     4381 gaagcataaa gtgtaaagcc tggggtgcct aatgagtgag ctaactcaca ttaattgcgt
     4441 tgcgctcact gcccgctttc cagtcgggaa acctgtcgtg ccagctgcat taatgaatcg
     4501 gccaacgcgc ggggagaggc ggtttgcgta ttgggcgctc ttccgcttcc tcgctcactg
     4561 actcgctgcg ctcggtcgtt cggctgcggc gagcggtatc agctcactca aaggcggtaa
     4621 tacggttatc cacagaatca ggggataacg caggaaagaa catgtgagca aaaggccagc
     4681 aaaaggccag gaaccgtaaa aaggccgcgt tgctggcgtt tttccatagg ctccgccccc
     4741 ctgacgagca tcacaaaaat cgacgctcaa gtcagaggtg gcgaaacccg acaggactat
     4801 aaagatacca ggcgtttccc cctggaagct ccctcgtgcg ctctcctgtt ccgaccctgc
     4861 cgcttaccgg atacctgtcc gcctttctcc cttcgggaag cgtggcgctt tctcatagct
     4921 cacgctgtag gtatctcagt tcggtgtagg tcgttcgctc caagctgggc tgtgtgcacg
     4981 aaccccccgt tcagcccgac cgctgcgcct tatccggtaa ctatcgtctt gagtccaacc
     5041 cggtaagaca cgacttatcg ccactggcag cagccactgg taacaggatt agcagagcga
     5101 ggtatgtagg cggtgctaca gagttcttga agtggtggcc taactacggc tacactagaa
     5161 gaacagtatt tggtatctgc gctctgctga agccagttac cttcggaaaa agagttggta
     5221 gctcttgatc cggcaaacaa accaccgctg gtagcggtgg tttttttgtt tgcaagcagc
     5281 agattacgcg cagaaaaaaa ggatctcaag aagatccttt gatcttttct acggggtctg
     5341 acgctcagtg gaacgaaaac tcacgttaag ggattttggt catgagatta tcaaaaagga
     5401 tcttcaccta gatcctttta aattaaaaat gaagttttaa atcaatctaa agtatatatg
     5461 agtaaacttg gtctgacagt taccaatgct taatcagtga ggcacctatc tcagcgatct
     5521 gtctatttcg ttcatccata gttgcctgac tccccgtcgt gtagataact acgatacggg
     5581 agggcttacc atctggcccc agtgctgcaa tgataccgcg agacccacgc tcaccggctc
     5641 cagatttatc agcaataaac cagccagccg gaagggccga gcgcagaagt ggtcctgcaa
     5701 ctttatccgc ctccatccag tctattaatt gttgccggga agctagagta agtagttcgc
     5761 cagttaatag tttgcgcaac gttgttgcca ttgctacagg catcgtggtg tcacgctcgt
     5821 cgtttggtat ggcttcattc agctccggtt cccaacgatc aaggcgagtt acatgatccc
     5881 ccatgttgtg caaaaaagcg gttagctcct tcggtcctcc gatcgttgtc agaagtaagt
     5941 tggccgcagt gttatcactc atggttatgg cagcactgca taattctctt actgtcatgc
     6001 catccgtaag atgcttttct gtgactggtg agtactcaac caagtcattc tgagaatagt
     6061 gtatgcggcg accgagttgc tcttgcccgg cgtcaatacg ggataatacc gcgccacata
     6121 gcagaacttt aaaagtgctc atcattggaa aacgttcttc ggggcgaaaa ctctcaagga
     6181 tcttaccgct gttgagatcc agttcgatgt aacccactcg tgcacccaac tgatcttcag
     6241 catcttttac tttcaccagc gtttctgggt gagcaaaaac aggaaggcaa aatgccgcaa
     6301 aaaagggaat aagggcgaca cggaaatgtt gaatactcat actcttcctt tttcaatatt
     6361 attgaagcat ttatcagggt tattgtctca tgagcggata catatttgaa tgtatttaga
     6421 aaaataaaca aataggggtt ccgcgcacat ttccccgaaa agtgccacct gacgtcgacg
     6481 gatcgggaga tctcccgatc ccctatggtg cactctcagt acaatctgct ctgatgccgc
     6541 atagttaagc cagtatctgc tccctgcttg tgtgttggag gtcgctgagt agtgcgcgag
     6601 caaaatttaa gctacaacaa ggcaaggctt gaccgacaat tgcatgaaga atctgcttag
     6661 ggttaggcgt tttgcgctgc ttcgcgatgt acgggccaga tatacgcgtt
//
